>Addgene plasmid #19820 | pCAG-EGFP/RFP-miR-E2-4int | addgene partial sequence | sequence record 25587 | DsRed1-C 5'-AGCTGGACATCACCTCCCACAACG-3'
AAANATCGNGGAACANNCGAGCGCACCGAGGGCCGCCACCACCTGTTTCCTGTAATTAATTAACAGGTAA
GTGCGATCGCTAATGCGGGAAAGCTCTTATTCGGGTGAGATGGGCTGGGGCACCATCTGGGGACCCTGAC
GTGAAGTTTGTCACTGACTGGAGAACTCGGTTTGTCGTCTGTTGCGGGGGCGGCAGTTATGGCGGTGCCG
TTGGGCAGTGCACCCGTACCTTTGGGAGCGCGCGCCCTCGTCGTGTCGTGACGTCACCCGTTCTGTTGGT
ACCTGCTGTTGACAGTGAGCGAGAAGTGGTGTATCTAGAGATTATAGTGAAGCCACAGATGTATAATCTC
TATACACCACTTCCTGCCTACTGCCTCGGACTTCAAGGGGAATTCAGGGTGGGGCCACCTGCCGGTAGGT
GTGCGGTAGGCTTTTCTCCGTCGCAGGACGCAGGGTTCGGGCCTAGGGTAGGCTCTCCTGAATCGACAGG
CGCCGGACCTCTGGCGGCCGCAACAACGCGTTCCTGACCATTCATCCTCTTTCTTTTTCCTGCAGGCTTG
TGGAAGAAATGGGACCCTGCTGCTGCTGGAGACGGCCACTGCTCCCTGAGTGTCCCGTCCCTGGGGCTCC
TGCTTCNGCNCTCCNGNAATTCTCCTGCTCCCCACCTCCTGNNGTCCTGCTGCTCACCAATCGCTCNNGA
TCCNCCCNANNATNNNAAAAATTTGGGGNNCNNGCCNANGAAACCTTCCCCNCCNGNGGCCNNTGGGNAN
NGAACCANAAAAACAACNNTGCCCTNGNTTGTTTNGAATCCNACCCNACCCA
