[The description below was written by a language model from this plasmid's Addgene catalogue record.]
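Description:
pCAG-EGFP/RFP-miR-E2-4int is a mammalian expression plasmid for Cre/lox-conditional RNAi. It is built on the roughly 8.2 kb pCAG-EGFP/RFP-int backbone, is maintained in E. coli as a high-copy plasmid, and is selected with ampicillin. No feature table accompanies the record, so the bacterial origin, polyadenylation signals and the exact positions and orientation of the lox sites are not documented here.

The name indicates that expression is driven by the CAG promoter, a strong, broadly active hybrid of the CMV enhancer and chicken β-actin promoter, and that the vector carries two fluorescent reporters, EGFP and RFP. The vector type and the associated publication title describe a construct with fluorescent indicators for conditional miRNA expression. This implies a design in which Cre recombination switches the reporter being expressed and turns on the miRNA, so that fluorescence colour marks which cells are producing it. The record does not spell out the arrangement of the cassette, so this reading is an inference.

The insert is a fragment of about 400 bp cloned between AsiSI and MluI sites, both of which are retained. According to the depositor, it was amplified from the first intron of a UbC-promoter miRNA-EGFP vector and surrounds the miRNA insertion site. The artificial miRNA hairpin, miR-E2-4, therefore sits in an intronic context (the "int" in the name) and can be processed from the spliced-out intron while the host transcript still encodes its reporter. The record does not state the gene targeted by miR-E2-4. The plasmid is suited to tissue- or cell-specific, Cre-triggered gene knockdown with visual tracking of recombined cells.
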