Addgene plasmid #19820: pCAG-EGFP/RFP-miR-E2-4int
Depositing lab: Zuoshang Xu. Depositing organization: University of Massachusetts, Worcester. Publication: A construct with fluorescent indicators for conditional expression of miRNA. Qiu L, Wang H, Xia X, Zhou H, Xu Z. BMC Biotechnol. 2008 Oct 7;8:77. doi: 10.1186/1472-6750-8-77. PubMed 18840295.
Backbone
  Vector backbone: pCAG-EGFP/RFP-int
  Backbone size w/o insert (bp): 8200
  Vector type: Mammalian Expression, RNAi, Cre/Lox
Growth in bacteria
  Bacterial resistance: Ampicillin, 100 μg/mL
  Growth temperature: 37°C
  Growth strain: DH5alpha
  Copy number: High Copy
Gene/Insert
  Gene/Insert name: miRNA
  Insert size (bp): 400
  Cloning method: Restriction Enzyme; 5′ cloning site AsiSI (not destroyed); 3′ cloning site MluI (not destroyed)
  Sequencing primers: 5′ GCTGGACATCACCTCCCACAACG; 3′ ACAGGAGGTGGGGAGCAGGAGA
Terms and licenses: Academic/Nonprofit Terms; Industry Terms: Not Available to Industry
Depositor comments: A fragment of ~400 bases surrounding the miRNA insertion site was amplified from the first intron of the vector pUbC-miRNA-EGFP [36] with primers 5'-GCAATGACGCGATCGCTAATGCGGGAAAGCTCTTATTCGGGT-3' (forward) and 5'-AAGGCATGACGCGTTGTTGCGGCCGCCAGAGGTCCGGCGCCTGT-3' (reverse). miR-E2-4: GGTACCTGCTGTTGACAGTGAGCGAGAAGTGGTGTATCTAGAGATTATAGTGAAGCCACAGATGTATAATCTCTATACACCACTTCCTGCCTACTGCCTCGGACTTCAAGGGGAATTC
How to cite: pCAG-EGFP/RFP-miR-E2-4int was a gift from Zuoshang Xu (Addgene plasmid # 19820 ; http://n2t.net/addgene:19820 ; RRID:Addgene_19820)
